>Addgene plasmid #183491 | pFastBac1-Clover4-LUMABS-S1 RBD | addgene full sequence | sequence record 368403 | Addgene NGS Result
G
[124 nt withheld, positions 2-125]
C
[91 nt withheld, positions 127-217]
A
[49 nt withheld, positions 219-267]
CCTTTGACGTTGGAGTCCACGTTCTT
[37 nt withheld, positions 294-330]
ACCCTATCTCGGTCTATTCTTTTGATTTATAAGGGATTTTGCCGATTTCGGCCTATTGGTTAAAAAATGA
GCTGATTTAACAAAAATTTAACGCGAATTTTAACAAAATATTAACGCTTACAATTTAGGTGGCACTTTTC
GGGGAAATGTGCGCGGAACCCCTATTTGTTTATTTTTCTAAATACATTCAAATATGTATCCGCTCATGAG
ACAATAACCCTGATAAATGCTTCAATAATATTGAAAAAGGAAGAGTATGAGTATTCAACATTTCCGTGTC
GCCCTTATTCCCTTTTTTGCGGCATTTTGCCTTCCTGTTTTTGCTCACCCAGAAACGCTGGTGAAAGTAA
AAGATGCTGAAGATCAGTTGGGTGCACGAGTGGGTTACATCGAACTGGATCTCAACAGCGGTAAGATCCT
TGAGAGTTTTCGCCCCGAAGAACGTTTTCCAATGATGAGCACTTTTAAAGTTCTGCTATGTGGCGCGGTA
TTATCCCGTATTGACGCCGGGCAAGAGCAACTCGGTCGCCGCATACACTATTCTCAGAATGACTTGGTTG
AGTACTCACCAGTCACAGAAAAGCATCTTACGGATGGCATGACAGTAAGAGAATTATGCAGTGCTGCCAT
AACCATGAGTGATAACACTGCGGCCAACTTACTTCTGACAACGATCGGAGGACCGAAGGAGCTAACCGCT
TTTTTGCACAACATGGGGGATCATGTAACTCGCCTTGATCGTTGGGAACCGGAGCTGAATGAAGCCATAC
CAAACGACGAGCGTGACACCACGATGCCTGTAGCAATGGCAACAACGTTGCGCAAACTATTAACTGGCGA
ACTACTTACTCTAGCTTCCCGGCAACAATTAATAGACTGGATGGAGGCGGATAAAGTTGCAGGACCACTT
CTGCGCTCGGCCCTTCCGGCTGGCTGGTTTATTGCTGATAAATCTGGAGCCGGTGAGCGTGGGTCTCGCG
GTATCATTGCAGCACTGGGGCCAGATGGTAAGCCCTCCCGTATCGTAGTTATCTACACGACGGGGAGTCA
GGCAACTATGGATGAACGAAATAGACAGATCGCTGAGATAGGTGCCTCACTGATTAAGCATTGGTAACTG
TCAGACCAAGTTTACTCATATATACTTTAGATTGATTTAAAACTTCATTTTTAATTTAAAAGGATCTAGG
TGAAGATCCTTTTTGATAATCTCATGACCAAAATCCCTTAACGTGAGTTTTCGTTCCACTGAGCGTCAGA
CCCCGTAGAAAAGATCAAAGGATCTTCTTGAGATCCTTTTTTTCTGCGCGTAATCTGCTGCTTGCAAACA
AAAAAACCACCGCTACCAGCGGTGGTTTGTTTGCCGGATCAAGAGCTACCAACTCTTTTTCCGAAGGTAA
CTGGCTTCAGCAGAGCGCAGATACCAAATACTGTTCTTCTAGTGTAGCCGTAGTTAGGCCACCACTTCAA
GAACTCTGTAGCACCGCCTACATACCTCGCTCTGCTAATCCTGTTACCAGTGGCTGCTGCCAGTGGCGAT
AAGTCGTGTCTTACCGGGTTGGACTCAAGACGATAGTTACCGGATAAGGCGCAGCGGTCGGGCTGAACGG
GGGGTTCGTGCACACAGCCCAGCTTGGAGCGAACGACCTACACCGAACTGAGATACCTACAGCGTGAGCT
ATGAGAAAGCGCCACGCTTCCCGAAGGGAGAAAGGCGGACAGGTATCCGGTAAGCGGCAGGGTCGGAACA
GGAGAGCGCACGAGGGAGCTTCCAGGGGGAAACGCCTGGTATCTTTATAGTCCTGTCGGGTTTCGCCACC
TCTGACTTGAGCGTCGATTTTTGTGATGCTCGTCAGGGGGGCGGAGCCTATGGAAAAACGCCAGCAACGC
GGCCTTTTTACGGTTCCTGGCCTTTTGCTGGCCTTTTGCTCACATGTTCTTTCCTGCGTTATCCCCTGAT
TCTGTGGATAACCGTATTACCGCCTTTGAGTGAGCTGATACCGCTCGCCGCAGCCGAACGACCGAGCGCA
GCGAGTCAGTGAGCGAGGAAGCGGAAGAGCGCCTGATGCGGTATTTTCTCCTTACGCATCTGTGCGGTAT
TTCACACCGCATAGACCAGCCGCGTAACCTGGCAAAATCGGTTACGGTTGAGTAATAAATGGATGCCCTG
CGTAAGCGGGTGTGGGCGGACAATAAAGTCTTAAACTGAACAAAATAGATCTAAACTATGACAATAAAGT
CTTAAACTAGACAGAATAGTTGTAAACTGAAATCAGTCCAGTTATGCTGTGAAAAAGCATACTGGACTTT
TGTTATGGCTAAAGCAAACTCTTCATTTTCTGAAGTGCAAATTGCCCGTCGTATTAAAGAGGGGCGTGGC
CAAGGGCATGGTAAAGACTATATTCGCGGCGTTGTGACAATTTACCGAACAACTCCGCGGCCGGGAAGCC
GATCTCGGCTTGAACGAATTGTTAGGTGGCGGTACTTGGGTCGATATCAAAGTGCATCACTTCTTCCCGT
ATGCCCAACTTTGTATAGAGAGCCACTGCGGGATCGTCACCGTAATCTGCTTGCACGTAGATCACATAAG
CACCAAGCGCGTTGGCCTCATGCTTGAGGAGATTGATGAGCGCGGTGGCAATGCCCTGCCTCCGGTGCTC
GCCGGAGACTGCGAGATCATAGATATAGATCTCACTACGCGGCTGCTCAAACTTGGGCAGAACGTAAGCC
GCGAGAGCGCCAACAACCGCTTCTTGGTCGAAGGCAGCAAGCGCGATGAATGTCTTACTACGGAGCAAGT
TCCCGAGGTAATCGGAGTCCGGCTGATGTTGGGAGTAGGTGGCTACGTCTCCGAACTCACGACCGAAAAG
ATCAAGAGCAGCCCGCATGGATTTGACTTGGTCAGGGCCGAGCCTACATGTGCGAATGATGCCCATACTT
GAGCCACCTAACTTTGTTTTAGGGCGACTGCCCTGCTGCGTAACATCGTTGCTGCTCCATAACATCAAAC
ATCGACCCACGGCGTAACGCGCTTGCTGCTTGGATGCCCGAGGCATAGACTGTACAAAAAAACAGTCATA
ACAAGCCATGAAAACCGCCACTGCGCCGTTACCACCGCTGCGTTCGGTCAAGGTTCTGGACCAGTTGCGT
GAGCGCATACGCTACTTGCATTACAGTTTACGAACCGAACAGGCTTATGTCAACTGGGTTCGTGCCTTCA
TCCGTTTCCACGGTGTGCGTCACCCGGCAACCTTGGGCAGCAGCGAAGTCGAGGCATTTCTGTCCTGGCT
GGCGAACGAGCGCAAGGTTTCGGTCTCCACGCATCGTCAGGCATTGGCGGCCTTGCTGTTCTTCTACGGC
AAGGTGCTGTGCACGGATCTGCCCTGGCTTCAGGAGATCGGAAGACCTCGGCCGTCGCGGCGCTTGCCGG
TGGTGCTGACCCCGGATGAAGTGGTTCGCATCCTCGGTTTTCTGGAAGGCGAGCATCGTTTGTTCGCCCA
GGACTCTAGCTATAGTTCTAGTGGTTGGCTACGTATACTCCGGAATATTAATAGATCATGGAGATAATTA
AAATGATAACCATCTCGCAAATAAATAAGTATTTTACTGTTTTCGTAACAGTTTTGTAATAAAAAAACCT
ATAAATATTCCGGATTATTCATACCGTCCCACCATCGGGCGCGGATCCCGGTCCGAAGCGCGCGGAATTC
AAGGCCTACGTCGACATGCTACTAGTAAATCAGTCACACCAAGGCTTCAATAAGGAACACACAAGCAAGA
TGGTAAGCGCTATTGTTTTATATGTGCTTTTGGCGGCGGCGGCGCATTCTGCCTTTGCGGGTGGATCTGG
GGGCACTGCTAGCGACGACAACTTTATATACAAGGCGAAGGCGCTCTATCCCTATGATGCAGATGATGAT
GACGCATACGAAATCTCATTCGAACAAAATGAAATCCTTCAGGTATCAGACATTGAGGGGCGGTGGTGGA
AAGCCCGCCGCGCCAATGGAGAGACAGGCATCATCCCGTCGAATTATGTTCAGTTGATTGACGGTCCTGA
GGAAATGCATCGGGGCGGCTCGGGAGGCTCAGGCAGCCATGGATCCATGGTGAGCAAGGGCGAAGAGCTG
TTCACCGGGGTGGTGCCAATCCTGGTCGAGCTGGACGGCGACGTAAACGGCCACAAGTTCAGCGTCCGCG
GCGAGGGCGAGGGCGATGCCACCAACGGCAAGCTGACCCTGAAGTTCATCTGCACCACCGGCAAGCTGCC
CGTGCCCTGGCCCACCCTCGTGACCACCTTCGGCTACGGCGTGGCCTGCTTCGCCAGGTACCCCGACCAC
ATGAAGCTGCACGACTTCTTCAAGGCCGCCATGCCCGAAGGCTACGTCCAGGAGCGCACCATCTCTTTCG
AGGACGACGGTACCTACAAGACCCGCGCCGAGGTGAAGTTCGAGGGTGACACCCTGGTGAACCGCATCGA
GCTGAAGGGCATCGACTTCAAGGAGGACGGCAACATCCTGGGGCACAAGCTGGAGTACAACTTCAACAGC
CACAACGTCTATATCATGGCCGACAAGGCCAAGAACGGCATCAAGGCTAACTTCAAGATCTACCACAACG
TTGAGGACGGCAGCGTGCAGGTGGCCGACCACTACCAGCAGAACACCCCCATCGGCGACGGCCCCGTGCT
GCTGCCCGACAACCACTACCTGAGCCATCAGTCCACCCTGAGCAAAGACCCCAACGAGAAGCGCGATCAC
ATGGTCCTGGTGGAGCGCGTGACCGCCGCCGGGATTACACATGGCATGGACGAGCTGTACAAGGAATTCT
CGGGCGGAAATATTACAAACTTGTGCCCTTTTGGTGAAGTTTTTAACGCCACCAGATTTGCATCTGTTTA
TGCTTGGAACAGGAAGAGAATCAGCAACTGTGTTGCTGATTATTCTGTCCTATATAATTCCGCATCATTT
TCCACTTTTAAGTGTTATGGAGTGTCTCCTACTAAATTAAATGATCTCTGCTTTACTAATGTCTATGCAG
ATTCATTTGTAATTAGAGGTGATGAAGTCAGACAAATCGCTCCAGGGCAAACTGGAAAGATTGCTGATTA
TAATTATAAATTACCAGATGATTTTACAGGCTGCGTTATAGCTTGGAATTCTAACAATCTTGATTCTAAG
GTTGGTGGTAATTATAATTACCTGTATAGATTGTTTAGGAAGTCTAATCTCAAACCTTTTGAGAGAGATA
TTTCAACTGAAATCTATCAGGCCGGTAGCACACCTTGTAATGGTGTTGAAGGTTTTAATTGTTACTTTCC
TTTACAATCATATGGTTTCCAACCCACTAATGGTGTTGGTTACCAACCATACAGAGTAGTAGTACTTTCT
TTTGAACTTCTACATGCACCAGCAACTGTTTGTGGACCTAAAAAGTCTGGGGGTTCGGGTGGTTCAGGCG
GCTCAGGAGGCTCCGGGGGTTCCGGAGGGAGCGGTGCTGAAGCCGCAGCCAAGGAAGCAGCAGCTAAAGA
GGCCGCTGCGAAGGAAGCTGCCGCAAAGGAGGCGGCGGCGAAAGAGGCGGCAGCAAAAGCCGGATCTGGT
GGCAGTGGTGGCTCCGGCGGGTCAGGTGGCAGCGGGGGATCAGGAGCTGAGGCAGCCGCCAAAGAGGCTG
CGGCCAAGGAGGCCGCCGCTAAAGAAGCCGCGGCAAAAGAGGCAGCGGCAAAGGAAGCGGCTGCGAAAGC
CGGAAGTGGTGGGTCGGGCGGCTCCGGTGGCTCTGGCGGCAGTGGCGGTAGTGGCGGGAATATTACAAAC
TTGTGCCCTTTTGGTGAAGTTTTTAACGCCACCAGATTTGCATCTGTTTATGCTTGGAACAGGAAGAGAA
TCAGCAACTGTGTTGCTGATTATTCTGTCCTATATAATTCCGCATCATTTTCCACTTTTAAGTGTTATGG
AGTGTCTCCTACTAAATTAAATGATCTCTGCTTTACTAATGTCTATGCAGATTCATTTGTAATTAGAGGT
GATGAAGTCAGACAAATCGCTCCAGGGCAAACTGGAAAGATTGCTGATTATAATTATAAATTACCAGATG
ATTTTACAGGCTGCGTTATAGCTTGGAATTCTAACAATCTTGATTCTAAGGTTGGTGGTAATTATAATTA
CCTGTATAGATTGTTTAGGAAGTCTAATCTCAAACCTTTTGAGAGAGATATTTCAACTGAAATCTATCAG
GCCGGTAGCACACCTTGTAATGGTGTTGAAGGTTTTAATTGTTACTTTCCTTTACAATCATATGGTTTCC
AACCCACTAATGGTGTTGGTTACCAACCATACAGAGTAGTAGTACTTTCTTTTGAACTTCTACATGCACC
AGCAACTGTTTGTGGACCTAAAAAGTCTGGAGGCAGCATGGTCTTCACACTCGAAGATTTCGTTGGGGAC
TGGCGACAGACAGCCGGCTACAACCTGGACCAAGTCCTTGAACAGGGAGGTGTGTCCAGTTTGTTTCAGA
ATCTCGGGGTGTCCGTAACTCCGATCCAAAGGATTGTCCTGAGCGGTGAAAATGGGCTGAAGATCGACAT
CCATGTCATCATCCCGTATGAAGGTCTGAGCGGCGACCAAATGGGCCAGATCGAAAAAATTTTTAAGGTG
GTGTACCCTGTGGATGATCATCACTTTAAGGTGATCCTGCACTATGGCACACTGGTAATCGACGGGGTTA
CGCCGAACATGATCGACTATTTCGGACGGCCGTATGAAGGCATCGCCGTGTTCGACGGCAAAAAGATCAC
TGTAACAGGGACCCTGTGGAACGGCAACAAAATTATCGACGAGCGCCTGATCAACCCCGACGGCTCCCTG
CTGTTCCGAGTAACCATCAACGGAGTGACCGGCTGGCGGCTGTGCGAACGCATTCTGGCGTCTAGCGGTG
GAGGATCTATTCGTTCAAAGCCGCTGCCACCCCTACCCGTGACCGGGGGAGGCTCTACGCGTCATCACCA
TCACCATCACTAACTCGAGGCATGCGGTACCAAGCTTGTCGAGAAGTACTAGAGGATCATAATCAGCCAT
ACCACATTTGTAGAGGTTTTACTTGCTTTAAAAAACCTCCCACACCTCCCCCTGAACCTGAAACATAAAA
TGAATGCAATTGTTGTTGTTAACTTGTTTATTGCAGCTTATAATGGTTACAAATAAAGCAATAGCATCAC
AAATTTCACAAATAAAGCATTTTTTTCACTGCATTCTAGTTGTGGTTTGTCCAAACTCATCAATGTATCT
TATCATGTCTGGATCTGATCACTGCTTGAGCCTAGGAGATCCGAACCAGATAAGTGAAATCTAGTTCCAA
ACTATTTTGTCATTTTTAATTTTCGTATTAGCTTACGACGCTACACCCAGTTCCCATCTATTTTGTCACT
CTTCCCTAAATAATCCTTAAAAACTCCATTTCCACCCCTCCCAGTTCCCAACTATTTTGTCCGCCCACAG
CGGGGCATTTTTCTTCCTGTTATGTTTTTAATCAAACATCCTGCCAACTCCATGTGACAAACCGTCATCT
TCGGCTACTTTTTCTCTGTCACAGAATGAAAATTTTTCTGTCATCTCTTCGTTATTAATGTTTGTAATTG
ACTGAATATCAACGCTTATTTGCAGCCTGAATGGCGAATGG
Features (pLannotate 1.2.2; 22 found; start..end, strand, type, name):
      2..456     +  rep_origin     f1 ori (sequence partly withheld): f1 bacteriophage origin of replication; arrow indicates direction of (+) strand synthesis
    482..586     +  promoter       AmpR promoter: bla
    587..1447    +  CDS            AmpR: β-lactamase; bla; confers resistance to ampicillin, carbenicillin, and related antibiotics
   1618..2206    +  rep_origin     ori: high-copy-number ColE1/pMB1/pBR322/pUC origin of replication
   2392..2443    -  misc_feature   bom (fragment): basis of mobility region from pBR322
   2511..2735    -  mobile_element Tn7R: mini-Tn7 element (right end of the Tn7 transposon) Tn7
   2802..3335    -  CDS            GmR: gentamycin acetyltransferase; aacC1; confers resistance to gentamycin
   3505..3533    -  promoter       Pc promoter: intI1 (promoter lies within the coding sequence); class 1 integron promoter
   3511..3858    -  CDS            YPR2_ECOLX (fragment): Protein predicted: Swiss-Prot protein existence level 4. From Escherichia coli.
   3885..3976    +  promoter       polyhedrin promoter: polh from Autographa californica; promoter for the baculovirus polyhedrin gene
   4056..4109    +  promoter       gp64 promoter (fragment): Autographa californica gp64; promoter for the baculovirus gp64 glycoprotein gene
   4110..4169    +  sig_peptide    GP64 signal sequence: signal sequence from the baculovirus envelope glycoprotein GP64; Autographa californica gp64
   4194..4403    +  CDS            SHO1 (fragment): SHO1_YEAST - Also known as SSU81. Experimental evidence at protein level: Swiss-Prot protein existence level 1. Plasma membrane osmosensor that activates the high osmolarity glycerol (HOG) MAPK signaling pathway in response to high osmolarity. Detects changes in external osmolarity and activates PBS2 through the stimulation of STE11 and targets PBS2 to the plasma membrane. PBS2 activation leads to changes in glycerol production that helps to balance the intracellular and external osmotic pressures. Activates also HOG1 in response to heat stress and mediates resistance to oxidative stress. Invo
   4437..5153    +  CDS            Clover: bright green-yellow fluorescent protein derived from GFP (Lam et al., 2012)
   5169..5768    +  CDS            S (fragment): SPIKE_SARS2 - Experimental evidence at protein level: Swiss-Prot protein existence level 1. [Spike glycoprotein]: May down-regulate host tetherin (BST2) by lysosomal degradation, thereby counteracting its antiviral activity. From Severe acute respiratory syndrome coronavirus 2 (2019-nCoV) (SARS-CoV-2).
   6129..6728    +  CDS            S (fragment): SPIKE_SARS2 - Experimental evidence at protein level: Swiss-Prot protein existence level 1. [Spike glycoprotein]: May down-regulate host tetherin (BST2) by lysosomal degradation, thereby counteracting its antiviral activity. From Severe acute respiratory syndrome coronavirus 2 (2019-nCoV) (SARS-CoV-2).
   6738..7251    +  CDS            Nluc (fragment): NanoLuc® luciferase human codon-optimized
   7323..7340    +  CDS            7xHis (fragment): 6xHis affinity tag
   7385..7468    +  CDS            large T antigen (fragment): large T antigen from SV40 (simian virus 40)
   7491..7625    +  polyA_signal   SV40 poly(A) signal: SV40 polyadenylation signal
   7654..7819    -  mobile_element Tn7L: mini-Tn7 element (left end of the Tn7 transposon) Tn7
   7982..7998    +  CDS            lacZα (fragment): LacZα fragment of β-galactosidase; lacZ fragment
