[The description below was written by a language model from this plasmid's Addgene catalogue record and pLannotate feature annotations shown in this document.]
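Description:
pFastBac1-Clover4-LUMABS-S1 RBD is an insect-cell expression plasmid built on the pFastBac1 donor backbone of the Bac-to-Bac baculovirus system. In E. coli it replicates from a high-copy ColE1/pUC-type origin and is selected with ampicillin through the bla gene; an f1 origin is also present. The expression cassette and a gentamicin acetyltransferase marker lie between the Tn7R and Tn7L mini-Tn7 ends. This unit can therefore be transposed into a bacmid to generate recombinant baculovirus, with gentamicin resistance marking the transposed segment.

The payload is a synthetic single-chain antibody sensor driven by the strong, very late polyhedrin promoter and terminated by the SV40 polyadenylation signal. The annotated reading frame begins with a GP64 signal sequence, preceded by a short stretch of gp64 upstream sequence, which should route the protein into the secretory pathway. It continues with a fragment matching yeast Sho1, then the green fluorescent protein Clover (Clover4 according to the construct name). Two copies of a SARS-CoV-2 spike fragment corresponding to the S1 receptor-binding domain follow, separated by an unannotated spacer of several hundred bases. The frame ends with NanoLuc luciferase and a polyhistidine tag for affinity purification.

This layout matches the LUMABS design, in which a luciferase donor and a fluorescent acceptor are held close together for bioluminescence resonance energy transfer. Bivalent binding of an antibody to the two epitope copies pulls them apart and shifts the emission colour. The Sho1 fragment probably serves as one of the helper interaction domains that maintain the closed state, though the record does not say so. The stated purpose is to produce this sensor for detecting SARS-CoV-2 antibodies.
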