Addgene plasmid #183491: pFastBac1-Clover4-LUMABS-S1 RBD
Purpose: To express the Clover4-LUMABS-S1 RBD sensor for SARS-CoV-2 antibody dection.
Depositing lab: Jun Chu & Zongwen Jin. Depositing organization: Shenzhen Institute of Advanced Technology (SIAT), Chinese Academy of Sciences. Publication: A Genetically Encoded Bioluminescent System for Fast and Highly Sensitive Detection of Antibodies with a Bright Green Fluorescent Protein. Deng M, Yuan J, Yang H, Wu X, Wei X, Du Y, Wong G, Tao Y, Liu G, Jin Z, Chu J. ACS Nano. 2021 Nov 2. doi: 10.1021/acsnano.1c05164. PubMed 34726889.
Backbone
  Vector backbone: pFastBac1
  Vector type: Insect Expression
Growth in bacteria
  Bacterial resistance: Ampicillin, 100 μg/mL
  Growth temperature: 37°C
  Growth strain: DH5alpha
  Copy number: High Copy
Gene/Insert
  Gene/Insert name: Clover4-LUMABS-S1 RBD
  Species: Synthetic
  Cloning method: Unknown
Terms and licenses: Academic/Nonprofit Terms; Industry Terms: Not Available to Industry
How to cite: pFastBac1-Clover4-LUMABS-S1 RBD was a gift from Jun Chu & Zongwen Jin (Addgene plasmid # 183491 ; http://n2t.net/addgene:183491 ; RRID:Addgene_183491)
